>Addgene plasmid #158827 | JGI_018299 | addgene full sequence | sequence record 316503 | Addgene NGS Result
GCAACGCAAAATGCTGAATTTAGCAGGCAAGTTTCCTGATAAAGGGCCCTGTGAGTGCGACATTCGACGC
GCGAAAGCGAGTTGACGGCGCCCGAAATTTTCTTAGAGTTCGTTCAAGCTTCGGTTTCGGGGAGCCGCTA
AGGGATGCGGACCCAGCCGGGTAAGTCGCCGGGAACTATGGAATAATCCTAATTTCTGTGCGGCAGGCGC
GAGCTGCCGGAGCGAATATCATCCCTGTCGCAAACAGCAGGTCAATCAACGGTGGGTAGCGGGCTGCTAT
CCAGCGGCGGATAAGACTTGTCGGAGGAATCCTCTAGAAATAATTTTGTTTAACTTTAAGAAGGAGATAT
ACCATGCGCCGGTCGATCTCAGTGGCGAGCATCCTGCTGGTCGCCGTCACCTTCGCGATCGCCTACGCGA
ACCCGGAGCTGATCCGGCTCCAGACCGACGACAAGCAGTGGGTGATGCCGGGAAAGGACTATAGCGCGTC
GCGATTCAGCACACTGACCCAGATCACCAAGGAGAACGTGAAAAACCTGCGGCCGGCCTGGACGTTTTCC
ACGGGCACGCTCCGCGGCCACGAGGGGGCACCGCTGGTTGTGGGCGCAACCATGTACGTCCACACCTCCT
TCCCCAATAACGTCTTCGCCCTCGATCTGAAGGGCCCGGATGTGGGGCGCATCAAGTGGAAGTACCTGCC
GAAGCAGGATCCCTCGGTGCAGGCAGTGGCCTGCTGCGACAACGTCAACCGGGGCCTGAGCTACGCGGAC
GGCAAGATCTTTCTCAGCCAGCTGGACGGCCATCTGGTGGCGCTGGACTCCGCCACGGGCCGCGAGGTCT
GGAAGGCGCAGAACGCCGACCCGAAGGTCGGCGCCACGATGACGTCCGCACCCCATGTCATGAAGGACAA
GGTCATCGTCGGCGTCTCGGGCGGGGAGTTCGGGGTCCGGGGCCACGTCACCGCATACGATATCAAGACG
GGCCAGCAGGCCTGGCGCGCGTACAGCATGGGTCCCGACGAGGAGGTGCTGCTGGCGGACGACTTCAACG
CGGCGAACCCGCACTTCGGCCGCCAGAACCAAGGCGTGGCCACATGGCAGGGCGATCAGTGGAAGACGGG
CGGCGGGACGACGTGGGGCTGGTACGCTTTCGACCCCAGCCTCAATCTGATGTACTACGGCACCGGTAAT
CCGTCGACGTGGAATCCGTCGCAGCGCCCAGGCGACAATAAGTGGAGCATGACCATCTTCGCGAGGGACG
TGGATACGGGCAAGGCGAAGTGGGCCTACCAGATGACCCCCTGGGACGCGTGGGACTATGATGGGGTCAA
CGAGATGATCCTGGCGGATCTGACCGTCAAGGGGCGACCGGTCAAGGCCGTCGTCCATTTCGACCGAAAT
GGGTTCGCCTACACCCTGGACCGGACCAACGGCACCCTGCTCGTCGCGGAAAAGTTCGACCCGGACGTCA
ACTGGGCCACCCACATCGACAAGCAGACCGGCCGCCCCGTCGAGGTCCCGGCCATGCGGACACAGGCCGG
CAAGAACAGCCAGGGGGTCTGCCCGGCCGCCCTGGGCACGAAGGACCAGCAACCGGCCGCCTACAGCCCC
CGCACCAAGCTGTTCTACGTCCCGACCAACCATGTGTGCATGGATTACGAGCCGTTCGAGGTGAAGTACA
CGGCCGGCCAGCCGTACGTGGGGGCGACCCTCCGCATGTTTCCGGGCCCCGGAGGCCACATGGGCGCCTT
CATTGCCTGGGATGCCGCAAACGGCAAGATCGTCTGGTCGAACAAGGAGCAGTTCAGCGCGTGGTCCGGA
GCGCTGGTTACCGTCAGCGACGTGGCGTTCTATGGAACGCTCGAAGGCTACCTCAAGGCCGTCGATGCCC
GCACGGGGAAGGAACTGTGGAAGTTCAAGACGCCCTCTGGCATCATCGGCAACCCGATGACCTATATCGG
ACCCGACGGGAAGCAGTACGTGGCGATCCTCAGCGGGGTCGGCGGCTGGGCGGGGATCGGTCTGGCCGCG
GGCCTCGAGGGAGACACCGAGGGCCTCGGCGCCGTCGGCGCGTACAAAAAACTCGCGGAGTACACGAACC
TGGGCGGCGTGCTGACCGTGTTCAGCTTGCCCGCCGAAAACCTCTATTTTCAGGGACATCATCACCATCA
CCATCACCACTGACAGCTATGACCATGATTACGCCAAGCTTGCATGCCTGCAGGTCGACTCTAGAGGATC
CCCGGGTACCGAGCTCGAATTCACTGGCCGTCGTTTTACAACGTCGTGACTGGGAAAACCCTGGCGTTAC
CCAACTTAATCGCCTTGCAGCACATCCCCCTTTCGCCAGCTGGCGTAATAGCGAAGAGGCCCGCACCGAT
CGCCCTTCCCAACAGTTGCGCAGCCTGAATGGCGAATGGCGCCTGATGCGGTATTTTCTCCTTACGCATC
TGTGCGGTATTTCACACCGCATATGGTGCACTCTCAGTACAATCTGCTCTGATGCCGCATAGTTAAGCCA
GCCCCGACACCCGCCAACACCCGCTGACGCGCCCTGACGGGCTTGTATGCTCCCGGCATCCGCTTACAGA
CAAGCTGTGACCGTCTCCGGGAGCTGCATGTGTCAGAGGTTTTCACCGTCATCACCGAAACGCGCGAGAC
GAAAGGGCCTCGTGATACGCCTATTTTTATAGGTTAATGTCATGATAATAATGGTTTCTTAGCACCCTTT
CTCGGTCCTTCAACGTTCCTGACAACGAGCCTCCTTTTCGCCAATCCATCGACAATCACCGCGAGTCCCT
GCTCGAACGCTGCGTCCGGACCGGCTTCGTCGAAGGCGTCTATCGCGGCCCGCAACAGCGGCGAGAGCGG
AGCCTGTTCAACGGTGCCGCCGCGCTCGCCGGCATCGCTGTCGCCGGCCTGCTCCTCAAGCACGGCCCCA
ACAGTGAAGTAGCTGATTGTCATCAGCGCATTGACGGCGTCCCCGGCCGAAAAACCCGCCTCGCAGAGGA
AGCGAAGCTGCGCGTCGGCCGTTTCCATCTGCGGTGCGCCCGGTCGCGTGCCGGCATGGATGCGCGCGCC
ATCGCGGTAGGCGAGCAGCGCCTGCCTGAAGCTGCGGGCATTCCCGATCAGAAATGAGCGCCAGTCGTCG
TCGGCTCTCGGCACCGAATGCGTATGATTCTCCGCCAGCATGGCTTCGGCCAGTGCGTCGAGCAGCGCCC
GCTTGTTCCTGAAGTGCCAGTAAAGCGCCGGCTGCTGAACCCCCAACCGTTCCGCCAGTTTGCGTGTCGT
CAGACCGTCTACGCCGACCTCGTTCAACAGGTCCAGGGCGGCACGGATCACTGTATTCGGCTGCAACTTT
GTCATGCTTGACACTTTATCACTGATAAACATAATATGTCCACCAACTTATCAGTGATAAAGAATCCGCG
CGTTCAATCGGACCAGCGGAGGCTGGTCCGGAGGCCAGACGTGAAACCCAACATACCCCTGATCGTAATT
CTGAGCACTGTCGCGCTCGACGCTGTCGGCATCGGCCTGATTATGCCGGTGCTGCCGGGCCTCCTGCGCG
ATCTGGTTCACTCGAACGACGTCACCGCCCACTATGGCATTCTGCTGGCGCTGTATGCGTTGGTGCAATT
TGCCTGCGCACCTGTGCTGGGCGCGCTGTCGGATCGTTTCGGGCGGCGGCCAATCTTGCTCGTCTCGCTG
GCCGGCGCCACTGTCGACTACGCCATCATGGCGACAGCGCCTTTCCTTTGGGTTCTCTATATCGGGCGGA
TCGTGGCCGGCATCACCGGGGCGACTGGGGCGGTAGCCGGCGCTTATATTGCCGATATCACTGATGGCGA
TGAGCGCGCGCGGCACTTCGGCTTCATGAGCGCCTGTTTCGGGTTCGGGATGGTCGCGGGACCTGTGCTC
GGTGGGCTGATGGGCGGTTTCTCCCCCCACGCTCCGTTCTTCGCCGCGGCAGCCTTGAACGGCCTCAATT
TCCTGACGGGCTGTTTCCTTTTGCCGGAGTCGCACAAAGGCGAACGCCGGCCGTTACGCCGGGAGGCTCT
CAACCCGCTCGCTTCGTTCCGGTGGGCCCGGGGCATGACCGTCGTCGCCGCCCTGATGGCGGTCTTCTTC
ATCATGCAACTTGTCGGACAGGTGCCGGCCGCGCTTTGGGTCATTTTCGGCGAGGATCGCTTTCACTGGG
ACGCGACCACGATCGGCATTTCGCTTGCCGCATTTGGCATTCTGCATTCACTCGCCCAGGCAATGATCAC
CGGCCCTGTAGCCGCCCGGCTCGGCGAAAGGCGGGCACTCATGCTCGGAATGATTGCCGACGGCACAGGC
TACATCCTGCTTGCCTTCGCGACACGGGGATGGATGGCGTTCCCGATCATGGTCCTGCTTGCTTCGGGTG
GCATCGGAATGCCGGCGCTGCAAGCAATGTTGTCCAGGCAGGTGGATGAGGAACGTCAGGGGCAGCTGCA
AGGCTCACTGGCGGCGCTCACCAGCCTGACCTCGATCGTCGGACCCCTCCTCTTCACGGCGATCTATGCG
GCTTCTATAACAACGTGGAACGGGTGGGCATGGATTGCAGGCGCTGCCCTCTACTTGCTCTGCCTGCCGG
CGCTGCGTCGCGGGCTTTGGAGCGGCGCAGGGCAACGAGCCGATCGCTGATCGTGGAAACGATAGGCCTA
TGCCATGCGGGTCAAGGCGACTTCCGGCAAGCTATACGCGCCCTAGAATTGTCAATTTTAATCCTCTGTT
TATCGGCAGTTCGTAGAGCGCGCCGTGCGTCCCGAGCGATACTGAGCGAAGCAAGTGCGTCGAGCAGTGC
CCGCTTGTTCCTGAAATGCCAGTAAAGCGCTGGCTGCTGAACCCCCAGCCGGAACTGACCCCACAAGGCC
CTAGCGTTTGCAATGCACCAGGTCATCATTGACCCAGGCGTGTTCCACCAGGCCGCTGCCTCGCAACTCT
TCGCAGGCTTCGCCGACCTGCTCGCGCCACTTCTTCACGCGGGTGGAATCCGATCCGCACATGAGGCGGA
AGGTTTCCAGCTTGAGCGGGTACGGCTCCCGGTGCGAGCTGAAATAGTCGAACATCCGTCGGGCCGTCGG
CGACAGCTTGCGGTACTTCTCCCATATGAATTTCGTGTAGTGGTCGCCAGCAAACAGCACGACGATTTCC
TCGTCGATCAGGACCTGGCAACGGGACGTTTTCTTGCCACGGTCCAGGACGCGGAAGCGGTGCAGCAGCG
ACACCGATTCCAGGTGCCCAACGCGGTCGGACGTGAAGCCCATCGCCGTCGCCTGTAGGCGCGACAGGCA
TTCCTCGGCCTTCGTGTAATACCGGCCATTGATCGACCAGCCCAGGTCCTGGCAAAGCTCGTAGAACGTG
AAGGTGATCGGCTCGCCGATAGGGGTGCGCTTCGCGTACTCCAACACCTGCTGCCACACCAGTTCGTCAT
CGTCGGCCCGCAGCTCGACGCCGGTGTAGGTGATCTTCACGTCCTTGTTGACGTGGAAAATGACCTTGTT
TTGCAGCGCCTCGCGCGGGATTTTCTTGTTGCGCGTGGTGAACAGGGCAGAGCGGGCCGTGTCGTTTGGC
ATCGCTCGCATCGTGTCCGGCCACGGCGCAATATCGAACAAGGAAAGCTGCATTTCCTTGATCTGCTGCT
TCGTGTGTTTCAGCAACGCGGCCTGCTTGGCCTCGCTGACCTGTTTTGCCAGGTCCTCGCCGGCGGTTTT
TCGCTTCTTGGTCGTCATAGTTCCTCGCGTGTCGATGGTCATCGACTTCGCCAAACCTGCCGCCTCCTGT
TCGAGACGACGCGAACGCTCCACGGCGGCCGATGGCGCGGGCAGGGCAGGGGGAGCCAGTTGCACGCTGT
CGCGCTCGATCTTGGCCGTAGCTTGCTGGACCATCGAGCCGACGGACTGGAAGGTTTCGCGGGGCGCACG
CATGACGGTGCGGCTTGCGATGGTTTCGGCATCCTCGGCGGAAAACCCCGCGTCGATCAGTTCTTGCCTG
TATGCCTTCCGGTCAAACGTCCGATTCATTCACCCTCCTTGCGGGATTGCCCCGACTCACGCCGGGGCAA
TGTGCCCTTATTCCTGATTTGACCCGCCTGGTGCCTTGGTGTCCAGATAATCCACCTTATCGGCAATGAA
GTCGGTCCCGTAGACCGTCTGGCCGTCCTTCTCGTACTTGGTATTCCGAATCTTGCCCTGCACGAATACC
AGCTCCGCGAAGTCGCTCTTCTTGATGGAGCGCATGGGGACGTGCTTGGCAATCACGCGCACCCCCCGGC
CGTTTTAGCGGCTAAAAAAGTCATGGCTCTGCCCTCGGGCGGACCACGCCCATCATGACCTTGCCAAGCT
CGTCCTGCTTCTCTTCGATCTTCGCCAGCAGGGCGAGGATCGTGGCATCACCGAACCGCGCCGTGCGCGG
GTCGTCGGTGAGCCAGAGTTTCAGCAGGCCGCCCAGGCGGCCCAGGTCGCCATTGATGCGGGCCAGCTCG
CGGACGTGCTCATAGTCCACGACGCCCGTGATTTTGTAGCCCTGGCCGACGGCCAGCAGGTAGGCCTACA
GGCTCATGCCGGCCGCCGCCGCCTTTTCCTCAATCGCTCTTCGTTCGTCTGGAAGGCAGTACACCTTGAT
AGGTGGGCTGCCCTTCCTGGTTGGCTTGGTTTCATCAGCCATCCGCTTGCCCTCATCTGTTACGCCGGCG
GTAGCCGGCCAGCCTCGCAGAGCAGGATTCCCGTTGAGCACCGCCAGGTGCGAATAAGGGACAGTGAAGA
AGGAACACCCGCTCGCGGGTGGGCCTACTTCACCTATCCTGCCCGGCTGACGCCGTTGGATACACCAAGG
AAAGTCTACACGAACCCTTTGGCAAAATCCTGTATATCGTGCGAAAAAGGATGGATATACCGAAAAAATC
GCTATAATGACCCCGAAGCAGGGTTATGCAGCGGAAAAGATCCGTCGACCCTTTCCGACGCTCACCGGGC
TGGTTGCCCTCGCCGCTGGGCTGGCGGCCGTCTATGGCCCTGCAAACGCGCCAGAAACGCCGTCGAAGCC
GTGTGCGAGACACCGCGGCCGCCGGCGTTGTGGATACCTCGCGGAAAACTTGGCCCTCACTGACAGATGA
GGGGCGGACGTTGACACTTGAGGGGCCGACTCACCCGGCGCGGCGTTGACAGATGAGGGGCAGGCTCGAT
TTCGGCCGGCGACGTGGAGCTGGCCAGCCTCGCAAATCGGCGAAAACGCCTGATTTTACGCGAGTTTCCC
ACAGATGATGTGGACAAGCCTGGGGATAAGTGCCCTGCGGTATTGACACTTGAGGGGCGCGACTACTGAC
AGATGAGGGGCGCGATCCTTGACACTTGAGGGGCAGAGTGCTGACAGATGAGGGGCGCACCTATTGACAT
TTGAGGGGCTGTCCACAGGCAGAAAATCCAGCATTTGCAAGGGTTTCCGCCCGTTTTTCGGCCACCGCTA
ACCTGTCTTTTAACCTGCTTTTAAACCAATATTTATAAACCTTGTTTTTAACCAGGGCTGCGCCCTGTGC
GCGTGACCGCGCACGCCGAAGGGGGGTGCCCCCCCTTCTCGAACCCTCCCGGCCCGCTAACGCGGGCCTC
CCATCCCCCCAGGGGCTGCGCCCCTCGGCCGCGAACGGCCTCACCCCAAAAATGGCAGCCAAGCTGACCA
CTTCTGCGCTCGGCCCTTCCGGCTGGCTGGTTTATTGCTGATAAATCTGGAGCCGGTGAGCGTGGGTCTC
GCGGTATCATTGCAGCACTGGGGCCAGATGGTAAGCCCTCCCGTATCGTAGTTATCTACACGACGGGGAG
TCAGGCAACTATGGATGAACGAAATAGACAGATCGCTGAGATAGGTGCCTCACTGATTAAGCATTGGTAA
CTGTCAGACCAAGTTTACTCATATATACTTTAGATTGATTTAAAACTTCATTTTTAATTTAAAAGGATCT
AGGTGAAGATCCTTTTTGATAATCTCATGACCAAAATCCCTTAACGTGAGTTTTCGTTCCACTGAGCGTC
AGACCCCGTAGAAAAGATCAAAGGATCTTCTTGAGATCCTTTTTTTCTGCGCGTAATCTGCTGCTTGCAA
ACAAAAAAACCACCGCTACCAGCGGTGGTTTGTTTGCCGGATCAAGAGCTACCAACTCTTTTTCCGAAGG
TAACTGGCTTCAGCAGAGCGCAGATACCAAATACTGTTCTTCTAGTGTAGCCGTAGTTAGGCCACCACTT
CAAGAACTCTGTAGCACCGCCTACATACCTCGCTCTGCTAATCCTGTTACCAGTGGCTGCTGCCAGTGGC
GATAAGTCGTGTCTTACCGGGTTGGACTCAAGACGATAGTTACCGGATAAGGCGCAGCGGTCGGGCTGAA
CGGGGGGTTCGTGCACACAGCCCAGCTTGGAGCGAACGACCTACACCGAACTGAGATACCTACAGCGTGA
GCTATGAGAAAGCGCCACGCTTCCCGAAGGGAGAAAGGCGGACAGGTATCCGGTAAGCGGCAGGGTCGGA
ACAGGAGAGCGCACGAGGGAGCTTCCAGGGGGAAACGCCTGGTATCTTTATAGTCCTGTCGGGTTTCGCC
ACCTCTGACTTGAGCGTCGATTTTTGTGATGCTCGTCAGGGGGGCGGAGCCTATGGAAAAACGCCAGCAA
CGCGGCCTTTTTACGGTTCCTGGCCTTTTGCTGGCCTTTTGCTCACATGTTCTTTCCTGCGTTATCCCCT
GATTCTGTGGATAACCGTATTACCGCCTTTGAGTGAGCTGATACCGCTCGCCGCAGCCGAACGACCGAGC
GCAGCGAGTCAGTGAGCGAGGAAGCGGAAGAGCGCCCAATACGCAAACCGCCTCTCCCCGCGCGTTGGCC
GATTCATTAATGCAGCTGGCACGACAGGTTTCCCGACTGGAAAGCGGGCAGTGAGCGCAACGCAATTAAT
GTGAGTTAGCTCACTCATTAGGCACCCCAGGCTTTACACTTTATGCTTCCGGCTCGTATGTTGTGTGGAA
TTGTGAGCGGATAACAATTTCACACAGGAAACAGCTATGACCATGATTACGCCAAGCTAGCTTCCCGCTT
GGTCGGGCCGCTTCGCGAGGGCCCGTTGACGACAACGGTGCGATGGGTCCCGGCCCCGGTCAAGACGATG
CCAATACGTTGCGACACTACGCCTTGGCACTTTTAGAATTGCCTTATCGTCCTGATAAGAAATGTCCGAC
CAGCTAAAGACATCGCGTCCAATCAAAGCCTAGAAAATATAGGCGAAGGGACGCTAATAAGTCTTTCATA
AGACCGCGCAAATCTAAAAATATCCTTAGATTCACGATGCGGCACTTCGGATGACTTCCGAGCGAGCCTG
GAACCTCAGAAAAACGTCTGAGAGATACCGCGGATCTCACACAGGAAATTTC
Features (pLannotate 1.2.2; 21 found; start..end, strand, type, name):
    325..347     +  RBS            RBS: efficient ribosome binding site from bacteriophage T7 gene 10 (Olins and Rangwala, 1989)
    354..2129    +  CDS            moxF (fragment): DHM1_METOR - Experimental evidence at protein level: Swiss-Prot protein existence level 1. Catalyzes the oxidation of primary alcohols including methanol. From Methylobacterium organophilum.
   2160..2179    +  CDS            7xHis (fragment): 6xHis affinity tag
   2206..2262    -  misc_feature   MCS: pUC18/19 multiple cloning site
   2259..2416    +  CDS            lacZα (fragment): LacZα fragment of β-galactosidase; lacZ fragment
   2422..2521    -  misc_feature   bom (fragment): basis of mobility region from pBR322
   2623..2658    -  CDS            rop (fragment): Rop protein, which maintains plasmids at low copy number; rop
   2723..3365    -  CDS            TetR (fragment): tetracycline resistance regulatory protein; tetR
   3471..4670    +  CDS            TcR: tetracycline efflux protein; tetA; confers resistance to tetracycline
   4729..4881    -  CDS            tetR (fragment): TETR1_ECOLX - Experimental evidence at protein level: Swiss-Prot protein existence level 1. TetR is the repressor of the tetracycline resistance element; its N-terminal region forms a helix-turn-helix structure and binds DNA. Binding of tetracycline to TetR reduces the repressor affinity for the tetracycline resistance gene (tetA) promoter operator sites. From Escherichia coli.
   4901..6049    -  CDS            trfA: trans-acting replication protein that binds to and activates oriV
   6179..6283    -  CDS            traI (fragment): TRAI6_ECOLX - Experimental evidence at protein level: Swiss-Prot protein existence level 1. The initiation process of transfer DNA synthesis requires the interaction of at least three plasmid-specific components (TraH, I, and J) at the transfer origin resulting in the assembly of a specialised nucleoprotein complex - the relaxosome. Site- and strand-specific cleavage at the transfer origin is dependent on TraI and TraJ. From Escherichia coli.
   6321..6692    -  CDS            traJ: oriT-recognizing protein; traJ
   6725..6834    -  oriT           oriT: incP origin of transfer
   6987..7618    +  rep_origin     oriV: incP origin of replication
   7696..7909    +  CDS            bla(M) (fragment): β-lactamase lacking the signal sequence; bla(M); allows cytosolic expression of β-lactamase
   8081..8669    +  rep_origin     ori: high-copy-number ColE1/pMB1/pBR322/pUC origin of replication
   8852..8944    +  CDS            lacI (fragment): lac repressor; lacI; The lac repressor binds to the lac operator to inhibit transcription in E. coli. This inhibition can be relieved by adding lactose or isopropyl-β-D-thiogalactopyranoside (IPTG).
   8957..8978    +  protein_bind   CAP binding site: CAP binding activates transcription in the presence of cAMP. E. coli catabolite activator protein
   8993..9023    +  promoter       lac promoter: promoter for the E. coli lac operon
   9031..9047    +  protein_bind   lac operator: The lac repressor binds to the lac operator to inhibit transcription in E. coli. This inhibition can be relieved by adding lactose or isopropyl-β-D-thiogalactopyranoside (IPTG). lac repressor encoded by lacI
