[The description below was written by a language model from this plasmid's Addgene catalogue record and pLannotate feature annotations shown in this document.]
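Description:
JGI_018299 is a 9.4 kb broad-host-range expression plasmid built on the pCM80_PxoxF backbone and catalogued as a synthetic biology vector. It carries a synthetic insert named ROKU that was introduced by Gibson assembly. It belongs to a collection made to study rare earth element-dependent alcohol dehydrogenases. The annotated insert is an open reading frame of about 1.8 kb. The annotation tool matched it by homology to moxF, the large subunit of the methanol dehydrogenase of Methylobacterium organophilum, which fits a quinoprotein alcohol dehydrogenase of the MxaF/XoxF family. The record does not give the natural organism or exact enzyme class on which the synthetic gene is based. The coding sequence is preceded by a bacteriophage T7 gene 10 ribosome binding site and followed by a C-terminal polyhistidine tag for affinity purification or detection. The backbone name suggests expression from a xoxF promoter, but no such promoter appears in the feature table. The lac promoter, operator and CAP site lie upstream of this region, and remnants of the pUC multiple cloning site and lacZα lie downstream of the insert.

The plasmid is maintained through two replication systems. An IncP oriV with its trfA initiator gene supports low-copy replication in diverse Gram-negative bacteria, and a ColE1-type origin supports replication in E. coli. The IncP oriT and traJ, together with a traI fragment, should allow conjugative mobilisation when transfer functions are supplied in trans. Selection is by tetracycline, conferred by the tetA efflux gene, with tetR sequences annotated only as fragments. Short bla, lacI, rop and bom fragments are vestigial. The likely use is heterologous expression and functional testing of the candidate dehydrogenase, although the record does not name an expression host.
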