Addgene plasmid #158827: JGI_018299
Purpose: Rare earth element alcohol dehydrogenases
Depositing lab: Joint Genome Institute. Publication: Rare earth element alcohol dehydrogenases widely occur among globally distributed, numerically abundant and environmentally important microbes. Huang J, Yu Z, Groom J, Cheng JF, Tarver A, Yoshikuni Y, Chistoserdova L. ISME J. 2019 Aug;13(8):2005-2017. doi: 10.1038/s41396-019-0414-z. Epub 2019 Apr 5. PubMed 30952993.
Backbone
  Vector backbone: pCM80_PxoxF
  Vector type: Synthetic Biology
Growth in bacteria
  Bacterial resistance: Tetracycline, 10 μg/mL
  Growth temperature: 37°C
  Growth strain: Top10
  Copy number: Low Copy
Gene/Insert
  Gene/Insert name: ROKU (alt name: Batch190_p031)
  Species: Synthetic
  Cloning method: Gibson Cloning
Terms and licenses: Academic/Nonprofit Terms; Industry Terms: Not Available to Industry
Depositor comments: pCM80_PxoxF vector with ROKU insert, JGI ICE Registry: https://registry.jgi.doe.gov/entry/18299
How to cite: JGI_018299 was a gift from Joint Genome Institute (Addgene plasmid # 158827 ; http://n2t.net/addgene:158827 ; RRID:Addgene_158827)
