>Addgene plasmid #158827 | JGI_018299 | depositor partial sequence | sequence record 306537 | gene insert with vector overlaps
GACTTGTCGGAGGAATCCTCTAGAAATAATTTTGTTTAACTTTAAGAAGGAGATATACCATGCGCCGGTC
GATCTCAGTGGCGAGCATCCTGCTGGTCGCCGTCACCTTCGCGATCGCCTACGCGAACCCGGAGCTGATC
CGGCTCCAGACCGACGACAAGCAGTGGGTGATGCCGGGAAAGGACTATAGCGCGTCGCGATTCAGCACAC
TGACCCAGATCACCAAGGAGAACGTGAAAAACCTGCGGCCGGCCTGGACGTTTTCCACGGGCACGCTCCG
CGGCCACGAGGGGGCACCGCTGGTTGTGGGCGCAACCATGTACGTCCACACCTCCTTCCCCAATAACGTC
TTCGCCCTCGATCTGAAGGGCCCGGATGTGGGGCGCATCAAGTGGAAGTACCTGCCGAAGCAGGATCCCT
CGGTGCAGGCAGTGGCCTGCTGCGACAACGTCAACCGGGGCCTGAGCTACGCGGACGGCAAGATCTTTCT
CAGCCAGCTGGACGGCCATCTGGTGGCGCTGGACTCCGCCACGGGCCGCGAGGTCTGGAAGGCGCAGAAC
GCCGACCCGAAGGTCGGCGCCACGATGACGTCCGCACCCCATGTCATGAAGGACAAGGTCATCGTCGGCG
TCTCGGGCGGGGAGTTCGGGGTCCGGGGCCACGTCACCGCATACGATATCAAGACGGGCCAGCAGGCCTG
GCGCGCGTACAGCATGGGTCCCGACGAGGAGGTGCTGCTGGCGGACGACTTCAACGCGGCGAACCCGCAC
TTCGGCCGCCAGAACCAAGGCGTGGCCACATGGCAGGGCGATCAGTGGAAGACGGGCGGCGGGACGACGT
GGGGCTGGTACGCTTTCGACCCCAGCCTCAATCTGATGTACTACGGCACCGGTAATCCGTCGACGTGGAA
TCCGTCGCAGCGCCCAGGCGACAATAAGTGGAGCATGACCATCTTCGCGAGGGACGTGGATACGGGCAAG
GCGAAGTGGGCCTACCAGATGACCCCCTGGGACGCGTGGGACTATGATGGGGTCAACGAGATGATCCTGG
CGGATCTGACCGTCAAGGGGCGACCGGTCAAGGCCGTCGTCCATTTCGACCGAAATGGGTTCGCCTACAC
CCTGGACCGGACCAACGGCACCCTGCTCGTCGCGGAAAAGTTCGACCCGGACGTCAACTGGGCCACCCAC
ATCGACAAGCAGACCGGCCGCCCCGTCGAGGTCCCGGCCATGCGGACACAGGCCGGCAAGAACAGCCAGG
GGGTCTGCCCGGCCGCCCTGGGCACGAAGGACCAGCAACCGGCCGCCTACAGCCCCCGCACCAAGCTGTT
CTACGTCCCGACCAACCATGTGTGCATGGATTACGAGCCGTTCGAGGTGAAGTACACGGCCGGCCAGCCG
TACGTGGGGGCGACCCTCCGCATGTTTCCGGGCCCCGGAGGCCACATGGGCGCCTTCATTGCCTGGGATG
CCGCAAACGGCAAGATCGTCTGGTCGAACAAGGAGCAGTTCAGCGCGTGGTCCGGAGCGCTGGTTACCGT
CAGCGACGTGGCGTTCTATGGAACGCTCGAAGGCTACCTCAAGGCCGTCGATGCCCGCACGGGGAAGGAA
CTGTGGAAGTTCAAGACGCCCTCTGGCATCATCGGCAACCCGATGACCTATATCGGACCCGACGGGAAGC
AGTACGTGGCGATCCTCAGCGGGGTCGGCGGCTGGGCGGGGATCGGTCTGGCCGCGGGCCTCGAGGGAGA
CACCGAGGGCCTCGGCGCCGTCGGCGCGTACAAAAAACTCGCGGAGTACACGAACCTGGGCGGCGTGCTG
ACCGTGTTCAGCTTGCCCGCCGAAAACCTCTATTTTCAGGGACATCATCACCATCACCATCACCACTGAC
AGCT
